Addgene plasmid #193771: pC1-ND-Cdt1-mCitrine
Purpose: Human Cdt1 (SV40 NLS localization and C-terminal mCitrine tag) with mutations which abroggate its S phase degradation
Depositing lab: Tobias Meyer. Depositing organization: Cornell University. Publication: CDT1 inhibits CMG helicase in early S phase to separate origin licensing from DNA synthesis. Ratnayeke N, Baris Y, Chung M, Yeeles JTP, Meyer T. Mol Cell. 2023 Jan 5;83(1):26-42.e13. doi: 10.1016/j.molcel.2022.12.004. PubMed 36608667.
Backbone
  Vector backbone: pC1
  Backbone size w/o insert (bp): 4827
  Vector type: Mammalian Expression
Growth in bacteria
  Bacterial resistance: Kanamycin, 50 μg/mL
  Growth temperature: 37°C
  Growth strain: DH5alpha
  Copy number: High Copy
Gene/Insert
  Gene/Insert name: ND-Cdt1-mCitrine (alt name: Non-degradable Cdt1-mCitrine)
  Species: H. sapiens (human)
  Insert size (bp): 2387
  Mutation: amino acids 1-19 deleted, ΔCy mutation (aa68-70 to alanine), SV40 NLS, 1-183 bp codon optimized
  Entrez Gene: CDT1 (a.k.a. DUP, RIS2)
  Promoter: CMV
  Tag / fusion protein: mCitrine (C terminal on insert)
  Cloning method: Gibson Cloning
  Sequencing primers: 5′ Unknown
Terms and licenses: Academic/Nonprofit Terms; Industry Terms: Not Available to Industry
How to cite: pC1-ND-Cdt1-mCitrine was a gift from Tobias Meyer (Addgene plasmid # 193771 ; http://n2t.net/addgene:193771 ; RRID:Addgene_193771)
