[The description below was written by a language model from this plasmid's Addgene catalogue record and pLannotate feature annotations shown in this document.]
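Description:
pC1-ND-Cdt1-mCitrine is a mammalian expression plasmid built on a pC1-type backbone, carrying a non-degradable version of the human replication licensing factor CDT1 fused to the yellow fluorescent protein mCitrine. It is maintained at high copy in E. coli through a ColE1/pUC-type origin and selected with kanamycin. The resistance gene is the Tn5 NeoR/KanR aminoglycoside phosphotransferase, placed behind tandem bacterial (AmpR) and SV40 early promoters and followed by an HSV TK polyadenylation signal, so the same cassette can also support G418 selection in mammalian cells. An f1 origin is also present, along with small annotated fragments of a ble gene and a bGH poly(A) signal that appear to be backbone remnants.

The expression unit consists of the CMV immediate-early enhancer and promoter, the CDT1 coding sequence, mCitrine at the C terminus, and an SV40 poly(A) signal. According to the record, amino acids 1–19 of CDT1 are deleted, residues 68–70 are changed to alanine (the ΔCy mutation), the first 183 bp are codon optimised, and an SV40 NLS is included. The short SV40 large T antigen fragment annotated just downstream of mCitrine probably corresponds to this NLS. The stated effect of the mutations is to abrogate the normal degradation of CDT1 in S phase, while the NLS provides nuclear localisation.

The fluorescent tag allows the level and localisation of this stabilised protein to be followed in live or fixed cells. The associated work concerns CDT1 inhibition of the CMG helicase in early S phase, which fits use of the construct to test the consequences of CDT1 persisting into S phase. The sequenced record is 6,335 nt, shorter than the sum of the catalogue's listed backbone and insert sizes.
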