Features (pLannotate 1.2.2; 15 found; start..end, strand, type, name):
    338..490     +  CDS            ble (fragment): BLE_KLEPN - Experimental evidence at protein level: Swiss-Prot protein existence level 1. Binding protein with a strong affinity to the bleomycin family of antibiotics. Binds to CL990; an antimitotic-antibiotic compound. From Klebsiella pneumoniae.
    549..596     +  polyA_signal   HSV TK poly(A) signal: herpes simplex virus thymidine kinase polyadenylation signal (Cole and Stacy, 1985)
    687..703     -  polyA_signal   bGH poly(A) signal (fragment): bovine growth hormone polyadenylation signal
    925..1513    +  rep_origin     ori: high-copy-number ColE1/pMB1/pBR322/pUC origin of replication
   1688..1991    +  enhancer       CMV enhancer: human cytomegalovirus immediate early enhancer
   1992..2195    +  promoter       CMV promoter: human cytomegalovirus (CMV) immediate early promoter
   2218..2254    +  misc_feature   MCS (fragment): multiple cloning site
   2264..3844    +  CDS            CDT1: CDT1_HUMAN - Experimental evidence at protein level: Swiss-Prot protein existence level 1. Required for both DNA replication and mitosis (PubMed:11125146, PubMed:22581055, PubMed:21856198, PubMed:14993212, PubMed:26842564). DNA replication licensing factor, required for pre- replication complex assembly. Cooperates with CDC6 and the origin recognition complex (ORC) during G1 phase of the cell cycle to promote the loading of the mini-chromosome maintenance (MCM) complex onto DNA to generate pre-replication complexes (pre-RC)(PubMed:14672932). Required also for mitosis by promoting stable kineto
   3908..4624    +  CDS            mCitrine: mCitrine is a basic (constitutively fluorescent) yellow fluorescent protein published in 2001, derived from Aequorea victoria.
   4644..4727    +  CDS            large T antigen (fragment): large T antigen from SV40 (simian virus 40)
   4750..4871    +  polyA_signal   SV40 poly(A) signal: SV40 polyadenylation signal
   4905..5333    -  rep_origin     f1 ori (sequence partly withheld): f1 bacteriophage origin of replication; arrow indicates direction of (+) strand synthesis
   5360..5464    +  promoter       AmpR promoter: bla
   5466..5823    +  promoter       SV40 promoter: SV40 enhancer and early promoter
   5858..317     +  CDS            NeoR/KanR (across the origin): aminoglycoside phosphotransferase from Tn5; aph(3')-II (or nptII); confers resistance to neomycin, kanamycin, and G418 (Geneticin®)
>Addgene plasmid #193771 | pC1-ND-Cdt1-mCitrine | addgene full sequence | sequence record 380238 | Addgene NGS Result
AAGAGCATCAGGGGCTCGCGCCAGCCGAACTGTTCGCCAGGCTCAAGGCGAGCATGCCCGACGGCGAGGA
TCTCGTCGTGACCCATGGCGATGCCTGCTTGCCGAATATCATGGTGGAAAATGGCCGCTTTTCTGGATTC
ATCGACTGTGGCCGGCTGGGTGTGGCGGACCGCTATCAGGACATAGCGTTGGCTACCCGTGATATTGCTG
AAGAGCTTGGCGGCGAATGGGCTGACCGCTTCCTCGTGCTTTACGGTATCGCCGCTCCCGATTCGCAGCG
CATCGCCTTCTATCGCCTTCTTGACGAGTTCTTCTGAGCGGGACTCTGGGGTTCGAAATGACCGACCAAG
CGACGCCCAACCTGCCATCACGAGATTTCGATTCCACCGCCGCCTTCTATGAAAGGTTGGGCTTCGGAAT
CGTTTTCCGGGACGCCGGCTGGATGATCCTCCAGCGCGGGGATCTCATGCTGGAGTTCTTCGCCCACCCT
AGGGGGAGGCTAACTGAAACACGGAAGGAGACAATACCGGAAGGAACCCGCGCTATGACGGCAATAAAAA
GACAGAATAAAACGCACGGTGTTGGGTCGTTTGTTCATAAACGCGGGGTTCGGTCCCAGGGCTGGCACTC
TGTCGATACCCCACCGAGACCCCATTGGGGCCAATACGCCCGCGTTTCTTCCTTTTCCCCACCCCACCCC
CCAAGTTCGGGTGAAGGCCCAGGGCTCGCAGCCAACGTCGGGGCGGCAGGCCCTGCCATAGCCTCAGGTT
ACTCATATATACTTTAGATTGATTTAAAACTTCATTTTTAATTTAAAAGGATCTAGGTGAAGATCCTTTT
TGATAATCTCATGACCAAAATCCCTTAACGTGAGTTTTCGTTCCACTGAGCGTCAGACCCCGTAGAAAAG
ATCAAAGGATCTTCTTGAGATCCTTTTTTTCTGCGCGTAATCTGCTGCTTGCAAACAAAAAAACCACCGC
TACCAGCGGTGGTTTGTTTGCCGGATCAAGAGCTACCAACTCTTTTTCCGAAGGTAACTGGCTTCAGCAG
AGCGCAGATACCAAATACTGTTCTTCTAGTGTAGCCGTAGTTAGGCCACCACTTCAAGAACTCTGTAGCA
CCGCCTACATACCTCGCTCTGCTAATCCTGTTACCAGTGGCTGCTGCCAGTGGCGATAAGTCGTGTCTTA
CCGGGTTGGACTCAAGACGATAGTTACCGGATAAGGCGCAGCGGTCGGGCTGAACGGGGGGTTCGTGCAC
ACAGCCCAGCTTGGAGCGAACGACCTACACCGAACTGAGATACCTACAGCGTGAGCTATGAGAAAGCGCC
ACGCTTCCCGAAGGGAGAAAGGCGGACAGGTATCCGGTAAGCGGCAGGGTCGGAACAGGAGAGCGCACGA
GGGAGCTTCCAGGGGGAAACGCCTGGTATCTTTATAGTCCTGTCGGGTTTCGCCACCTCTGACTTGAGCG
TCGATTTTTGTGATGCTCGTCAGGGGGGCGGAGCCTATGGAAAAACGCCAGCAACGCGGCCTTTTTACGG
TTCCTGGCCTTTTGCTGGCCTTTTGCTCACATGTTCTTTCCTGCGTTATCCCCTGATTCTGTGGATAACC
GTATTACCGCCATGCATTAGTTATTAATAGTAATCAATTACGGGGTCATTAGTTCATAGCCCATATATGG
AGTTCCGCGTTACATAACTTACGGTAAATGGCCCGCCTGGCTGACCGCCCAACGACCCCCGCCCATTGAC
GTCAATAATGACGTATGTTCCCATAGTAACGCCAATAGGGACTTTCCATTGACGTCAATGGGTGGAGTAT
TTACGGTAAACTGCCCACTTGGCAGTACATCAAGTGTATCATATGCCAAGTACGCCCCCTATTGACGTCA
ATGACGGTAAATGGCCCGCCTGGCATTATGCCCAGTACATGACCTTATGGGACTTTCCTACTTGGCAGTA
CATCTACGTATTAGTCATCGCTATTACCATGGTGATGCGGTTTTGGCAGTACATCAATGGGCGTGGATAG
CGGTTTGACTCACGGGGATTTCCAAGTCTCCACCCCATTGACGTCAATGGGAGTTTGTTTTGGCACCAAA
ATCAACGGGACTTTCCAAAATGTCGTAACAACTCCGCCCCATTGACGCAAATGGGCGGTAGGCGTGTACG
GTGGGAGGTCTATATAAGCAGAGCTGGTTTAGTGAACCGTCAGATCCGCTAGCGCTACCGGACTCAGATC
TCGAGCTCAAGCTTGCCACCATGATAGCTCCGCCAAAGCTCGCTTGTCGGACTCCCTCTCCGGCTAGACC
GGCACTTCGCGCCCCCGCCTCCGCTACTTCAGGTAGCCGAAAGAGGGCGAGGCCACCAGCAGCCCCCGGA
CGCGATCAGGCGAGGCCACCTGCTCGAGCGGCTGCTCGCCTCTCAGTAGATGAGGTTAGCAGCCCCAGTA
CCCCCGAGGCCCCAGACATCCCAGCCTGCCCTTCTCCGGGCCAGAAGATAAAGAAATCCACCCCGGCAGC
AGGTCAGCCGCCCCACCTGACATCCGCGCAGGACCAGGACACCATCTCTGAGCTTGCGTCATGCCTGCAA
CGGGCCCGGGAGCTGGGGGCAAGAGTCCGGGCGCTGAAGGCCAGTGCCCAGGATGCTGGGGAGTCCTGCA
CCCCAGAGGCCGAGGGCCGCCCTGAGGAGCCATGTGGCGAGAAGGCGCCCGCCTACCAGCGCTTCCATGC
CCTGGCCCAGCCCGGCCTGCCGGGACTCGTGCTGCCCTACAAGTACCAGGTGCTGGCGGAGATGTTCCGC
AGCATGGACACCATCGTGGGCATGCTCCACAACCGCTCCGAGACGCCCACCTTTGCCAAGGTCCAGCGGG
GCGTCCAGGACATGATGCGTAGGCGTTTTGAGGAGCGCAATGTTGGCCAGATCAAAACCGTGTACCCGGC
CTCCTACCGCTTCCGCCAGGAGCGCAGTGTCCCCACCTTCAAGGATGGCACCAGGAGGTCAGATTACCAG
CTCACCATCGAGCCACTGCTGGAGCAGGAGGCTGACGGAGCAGCCCCCCAGCTCACGGCCTCGCGCCTCC
TGCAGCGACGGCAGATCTTCAGCCAGAAGCTGGTGGAGCATGTCAAGGAGCACCACAAGGCCTTCCTGGC
CTCCCTGAGCCCCGCCATGGTGGTGCCGGAGGACCAGCTGACCCGCTGGCACCCGCGCTTCAACGTGGAT
GAAGTACCCGACATCGAGCCGGCCGCGCTGCCCCAGCCACCCGCCACGGAGAAGCTCACCACTGCTCAGG
AGGTGCTGGCCCGGGCCCGCAACCTGATTTCACCCAGGATGGAGAAGGCCTTGAGTCAATTGGCCCTGCG
CTCTGCTGCGCCCAGCAGCCCCGGGTCTCCCAGGCCAGCACTGCCGGCTACCCCACCAGCCACCCCGCCT
GCAGCCTCTCCCAGTGCTCTGAAGGGGGTGTCCCAGGATCTGCTGGAGCGGATCCGAGCCAAGGAGGCAC
AGAAGCAGCTGGCACAGATGACGCGGTGCCCGGAGCAGGAGCAGCGGCTGCAGCGCTTAGAACGGCTGCC
TGAGCTGGCCCGCGTGCTGCGGAGCGTCTTTGTGTCCGAACGCAAGCCTGCGCTCAGCATGGAGGTGGCC
TGTGCCAGGATGGTGGGCAGCTGTTGTACTATCATGAGCCCTGGGGAAATGGAGAAGCACCTGCTGCTCC
TCTCCGAGCTGCTGCCGGACTGGCTCAGCCTCCACCGCATCCGCACCGACACCTACGTCAAGCTGGACAA
GGCCGCGGACCTCGCCCACATCACTGCACGCCTGGCCCACCAGACACGTGCTGAGGAGGGGCTGGGTGCA
GGAAGCGCTGGGGGATCCATGGCACCTAAGAAAAAGCGGAAAGTGGGCGGAAGTGGTATGGTGAGCAAGG
GCGAGGAGCTGTTCACCGGGGTGGTGCCCATCCTGGTCGAGCTGGACGGCGACGTAAACGGCCACAAGTT
CAGCGTGTCCGGCGAGGGCGAGGGCGATGCCACCTACGGCAAGCTGACCCTGAAGTTCATCTGCACCACC
GGCAAGCTGCCCGTGCCCTGGCCCACCCTCGTGACCACCTTCGGCTACGGCCTGATGTGCTTCGCCCGCT
ACCCCGACCACATGAAGCAGCACGACTTCTTCAAGTCCGCCATGCCCGAAGGCTACGTCCAGGAGCGCAC
CATCTTCTTCAAGGACGACGGCAACTACAAGACCCGCGCCGAGGTGAAGTTCGAGGGCGACACCCTGGTG
AACCGCATCGAGCTGAAGGGCATCGACTTCAAGGAGGACGGCAACATCCTGGGGCACAAGCTGGAGTACA
ACTACAACAGCCACAACGTCTATATCATGGCCGACAAGCAGAAGAACGGCATCAAGGTGAACTTCAAGAT
CCGCCACAACATCGAGGACGGCAGCGTGCAGCTCGCCGACCACTACCAGCAGAACACCCCCATCGGCGAC
GGCCCCGTGCTGCTGCCCGACAACCACTACCTGAGCTACCAGTCCAAGCTGAGCAAAGACCCCAACGAGA
AGCGCGATCACATGGTCCTGCTGGAGTTCGTGACCGCCGCCGGGATCACTCTCGGCATGGACGAGCTGTA
CAAGTAAAGCGGCCGCGACTCTAGATCATAATCAGCCATACCACATTTGTAGAGGTTTTACTTGCTTTAA
AAAACCTCCCACACCTCCCCCTGAACCTGAAACATAAAATGAATGCAATTGTTGTTGTTAACTTGTTTAT
TGCAGCTTATAATGGTTACAAATAAAGCAATAGCATCACAAATTTCACAAATAAAGCATTTTTTTCACTG
CATTCTAGTTGTGGTTTGTCCAAACTCATCAATGTATCTTAAGGCGTAAATTGTAAGCGTTAATATTTTG
TTAAAATTCGCGTTAAATTTTTGTTAAATCAGCTCATTTTTTAACCAATAGGCCGAAATCGGCAAAATCC
CTTATAAATCAAAAGAATAGACCGAGATAGGGT
[37 nt withheld, positions 5004-5040]
AAAGAACGTGGACTCCAACGTCAAAGG
[49 nt withheld, positions 5068-5116]
T
[91 nt withheld, positions 5118-5208]
G
[124 nt withheld, positions 5210-5333]
CAGGTGGCACTTTTCGGGGAAATGTGCGCGGAACCCCTATTTGTTTATTTTTCTAAATACATTCAAATAT
GTATCCGCTCATGAGACAATAACCCTGATAAATGCTTCAATAATATTGAAAAAGGAAGAGTCCTGAGGCG
GAAAGAACCAGCTGTGGAATGTGTGTCAGTTAGGGTGTGGAAAGTCCCCAGGCTCCCCAGCAGGCAGAAG
TATGCAAAGCATGCATCTCAATTAGTCAGCAACCAGGTGTGGAAAGTCCCCAGGCTCCCCAGCAGGCAGA
AGTATGCAAAGCATGCATCTCAATTAGTCAGCAACCATAGTCCCGCCCCTAACTCCGCCCATCCCGCCCC
TAACTCCGCCCAGTTCCGCCCATTCTCCGCCCCATGGCTGACTAATTTTTTTTATTTATGCAGAGGCCGA
GGCCGCCTCGGCCTCTGAGCTATTCCAGAAGTAGTGAGGAGGCTTTTTTGGAGGCCTAGGCTTTTGCAAA
GATCGATCAAGAGACAGGATGAGGATCGTTTCGCATGATTGAACAAGATGGATTGCACGCAGGTTCTCCG
GCCGCTTGGGTGGAGAGGCTATTCGGCTATGACTGGGCACAACAGACAATCGGCTGCTCTGATGCCGCCG
TGTTCCGGCTGTCAGCGCAGGGGCGCCCGGTTCTTTTTGTCAAGACCGACCTGTCCGGTGCCCTGAATGA
ACTGCAAGACGAGGCAGCGCGGCTATCGTGGCTGGCCACGACGGGCGTTCCTTGCGCAGCTGTGCTCGAC
GTTGTCACTGAAGCGGGAAGGGACTGGCTGCTATTGGGCGAAGTGCCGGGGCAGGATCTCCTGTCATCTC
ACCTTGCTCCTGCCGAGAAAGTATCCATCATGGCTGATGCAATGCGGCGGCTGCATACGCTTGATCCGGC
TACCTGCCCATTCGACCACCAAGCGAAACATCGCATCGAGCGAGCACGTACTCGGATGGAAGCCGGTCTT
GTCGATCAGGATGATCTGGACG
